Addgene plasmid #86230: pEN84 - CTCF-AID[71-114]-eGFP-FRT-Puro-FRT targeting construct
Purpose: Targeting vector to introduce an AID-eGFP cassette at the mouse CTCF locus using puromycine selection. Auxin-inducible degron system.
Depositing lab: Benoit Bruneau. Depositing organization: J. David Gladstone Institutes. Publication: Targeted Degradation of CTCF Decouples Local Insulation of Chromosome Domains from Genomic Compartmentalization. Nora EP, Goloborodko A, Valton AL, Gibcus JH, Uebersohn A, Abdennur N, Dekker J, Mirny LA, Bruneau BG. Cell. 2017 May 18;169(5):930-944.e22. doi: 10.1016/j.cell.2017.05.004. PubMed 28525758.
Backbone
  Vector backbone: pFNF (Addgene #22687)
  Vector type: Mammalian Expression, Mouse Targeting
  Selectable markers: Puromycin ; GFP
Growth in bacteria
  Bacterial resistance: Ampicillin, 100 μg/mL
  Growth temperature: 37°C
  Growth strain: DH5alpha
  Copy number: High Copy
Gene/Insert
  Gene/Insert name: AID[71-114]-eGFP
  Species: M. musculus (mouse)
Terms and licenses: Academic/Nonprofit Terms; Industry Terms: Not Available to Industry
How to cite: pEN84 - CTCF-AID[71-114]-eGFP-FRT-Puro-FRT targeting construct was a gift from Benoit Bruneau (Addgene plasmid # 86230 ; http://n2t.net/addgene:86230 ; RRID:Addgene_86230)
