[The description below was written by a language model from this plasmid's Addgene catalogue record and pLannotate feature annotations shown in this document.]
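Description:
pEN84 is a homologous-recombination donor for knocking an auxin-inducible degron and fluorescent tag into the endogenous mouse Ctcf gene. It is built on the pFNF backbone, a pBluescript-type plasmid, about 7.4 kb in the sequenced record. It carries a high-copy ColE1/pUC origin, an f1 origin, an ampicillin resistance gene, and remnants of the lacZα/MCS region flanked by T7 and T3 promoters. It is propagated in E. coli under ampicillin selection.

The payload begins with genomic sequence that ends in a fragment of the Ctcf coding sequence, which appears to serve as the upstream homology arm. This is followed on the same strand by a minimal AID degron (residues 71–114 of Arabidopsis IAA17) and then EGFP, so correct targeting should yield a C-terminal CTCF-AID-eGFP fusion expressed from the native locus. Next comes a selection cassette flanked by two minimal FRT sites. In it, a mouse PGK promoter and a bacterial EM7 promoter drive puromycin N-acetyltransferase, ending in a bGH polyadenylation signal. Roughly 1 kb of unannotated sequence lies between the second FRT site and the backbone MCS and is presumably the downstream homology arm, although the feature table does not label either arm.

Targeted cells can be selected with puromycin and screened by GFP fluorescence, and FLP recombinase can later excise the resistance cassette, leaving a single FRT site. When the F-box protein TIR1 is supplied separately, adding auxin triggers degradation of the tagged CTCF. This allows acute depletion of CTCF, and the associated study used it to examine the protein's roles in chromosome domain insulation and genome compartmentalization.
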