Features (pLannotate 1.2.2; 23 found; start..end, strand, type, name):
      1..19      +  promoter       T7 promoter: promoter for bacteriophage T7 RNA polymerase
     28..55      -  misc_feature   MCS (fragment): pBluescript multiple cloning site
    817..996     +  CDS            Ctcf (fragment): CTCF_MOUSE - Experimental evidence at protein level: Swiss-Prot protein existence level 1. Chromatin binding factor that binds to DNA sequence specific sites. Involved in transcriptional regulation by binding to chromatin insulators and preventing interaction between promoter and nearby enhancers and silencers. Acts as transcriptional repressor binding to promoters of vertebrate MYC gene and BAG1 gene. Also binds to the PLK and PIM1 promoters. Acts as a transcriptional activator of APP. Regulates APOA1/C3/A4/A5 gene cluster and controls MHC class II gene expression. Plays an essential role in
   1026..1158    +  CDS            mini-AID (fragment): minimal degron from the auxin-responsive IAA17 protein of Arabidopsis thaliana (Kubota et al., 2013) acts as an auxin-inducible degron (AID) in the presence of TIR1
   1168..1884    +  CDS            EGFP: the original enhanced GFP (Yang et al., 1996) mammalian codon-optimized
   1898..1931    +  protein_bind   FRT (minimal): supports FLP-mediated excision but not integration (Turan and Bode, 2011) FLP recombinase from the Saccharomyces cerevisiae 2μ plasmid
   1995..2494    +  promoter       PGK promoter: mouse phosphoglycerate kinase 1 promoter
   2506..2553    +  promoter       EM7 promoter: synthetic bacterial promoter&nbsp
   2572..3171    +  CDS            PuroR: puromycin N-acetyltransferase; pac from Streptomyces alboniger; confers resistance to puromycin
   3209..3433    +  polyA_signal   bGH poly(A) signal: bovine growth hormone polyadenylation signal
   3437..3458    +  promoter       SV40 promoter (fragment): SV40 enhancer and early promoter
   3488..3521    +  protein_bind   FRT (minimal): supports FLP-mediated excision but not integration (Turan and Bode, 2011) FLP recombinase from the Saccharomyces cerevisiae 2μ plasmid
   4490..4531    -  misc_feature   MCS (fragment): pBluescript multiple cloning site
   4544..4562    -  promoter       T3 promoter: promoter for bacteriophage T3 RNA polymerase
   4607..4623    -  protein_bind   lac operator: The lac repressor binds to the lac operator to inhibit transcription in E. coli. This inhibition can be relieved by adding lactose or isopropyl-β-D-thiogalactopyranoside (IPTG). lac repressor encoded by lacI
   4631..4661    -  promoter       lac promoter: promoter for the E. coli lac operon
   4676..4697    -  protein_bind   CAP binding site: CAP binding activates transcription in the presence of cAMP. E. coli catabolite activator protein
   4710..4802    -  CDS            lacI (fragment): lac repressor; lacI; The lac repressor binds to the lac operator to inhibit transcription in E. coli. This inhibition can be relieved by adding lactose or isopropyl-β-D-thiogalactopyranoside (IPTG).
   4985..5573    -  rep_origin     ori: high-copy-number ColE1/pMB1/pBR322/pUC origin of replication
   5744..6604    -  CDS            AmpR: β-lactamase; bla; confers resistance to ampicillin, carbenicillin, and related antibiotics
   6605..6709    -  promoter       AmpR promoter: bla
   6762..7190    -  rep_origin     f1 ori (sequence partly withheld): f1 bacteriophage origin of replication; arrow indicates direction of (+) strand synthesis
   7195..7352    -  CDS            lacZα (fragment): LacZα fragment of β-galactosidase; lacZ fragment
>Addgene plasmid #86230 | pEN84 - CTCF-AID[71-114]-eGFP-FRT-Puro-FRT targeting construct | addgene full sequence | sequence record 177754 | Addgene NGS Result
TAATACGACTCACTATAGGGCGAATTGGGTACCGGGCCCCCCCTCGAGGTCGACGAAGGGCTGAAGCAAC
GAATAGACTGAGACAGTTCTGCTGGAGGAACTCAGGCCCCTAAAGCCGGGAGTGCTATTACCAGCCCTAA
TCCCAACACTTGGGAGGCTGAGGCTGGCCTGGGCTACATGGAAAGAAGAAGGGAAGGGGAAACCATTCAG
GTGAAAGGATTGTCCCAGGAGTGTTCCCTTTCTAGCACAGTGCCTGGATGTAGTGGGTCTTAGATCGCCT
CAAAGCAGCCTTTTCTTCTCTTTAAATTCAGGGCTTAATCTATAATTATGCTCCCTGAGCGCCATGTCCA
AATGTCCATCACAGAACAGGGGGATAACTCTGCATCTAGAACCGCCCAGTCATTTCACCTACACACAACT
ATTTCAGAGCAGTACAGGGTCAGAAATGTCAACTGCATCATATACTCTGTGAAATACTCCTTGTCATGTG
CAGTCTAGGGCTGGATTTTTTTTTCCCTGCCCTGCATTACTATACATCCTAAATACAGAACATAAAGGAA
AACTAAAAATGTTAAAGTGGAGGCCTGTGAGGTAAATGTCAGTATTTGGTATCTGACAATTTCTAGCCTT
TTGGGATTTTATGTGTGGCCACTTAACGTTCGCAGGGCTGTTTTGTTTCTGCTGACTTGGGCATCACTGC
TGAGGCTTTCTTGTTGCTGCATCCCATTCATTGTCAGCATCGGGAACAATGCCTGTGCTCGCTGGGGGCT
TTAATGTACGTACCCTTTGTTTTGTTCCTGCCCTTCTTTGCCAGCAACAGCCATCATTCAGGTCGAAGAT
CAGAATACAGGTGCAATTGAGAACATTATAGTTGAAGTCAAAAAGGAGCCAGATGCCGAGCCTGCGGAGG
GGGAAGAAGAGGAGGCTCAGGCAGCCACCACAGACGCCCCCAACGGAGACCTCACGCCTGAGATGATCCT
CAGCATGATGGACCGGGGGGGAGCAGGAGGCGTCGACGGTATCGATCCTAAAGATCCAGCCAAACCTCCG
GCCAAGGCACAAGTTGTGGGATGGCCACCGGTGAGATCATACCGGAAGAACGTGATGGTTTCCTGCCAAA
AATCAAGCGGTGGCCCGGAGGCGGCGGCGTTCGTGAAGAAGCTTGATGTGAGCAAGGGCGAGGAGCTGTT
CACCGGGGTGGTGCCCATCCTGGTCGAGCTGGACGGCGACGTAAACGGCCACAAGTTCAGCGTGTCCGGC
GAGGGCGAGGGCGATGCCACCTACGGCAAGCTGACCCTGAAGTTCATCTGCACCACCGGCAAGCTGCCCG
TGCCCTGGCCCACCCTCGTGACCACCCTGACCTACGGCGTGCAGTGCTTCAGCCGCTACCCCGACCACAT
GAAGCAGCACGACTTCTTCAAGTCCGCCATGCCCGAAGGCTACGTCCAGGAGCGCACCATCTTCTTCAAG
GACGACGGCAACTACAAGACCCGCGCCGAGGTGAAGTTCGAGGGCGACACCCTGGTGAACCGCATCGAGC
TGAAGGGCATCGACTTCAAGGAGGACGGCAACATCCTGGGGCACAAGCTGGAGTACAACTACAACAGCCA
CAACGTCTATATCATGGCCGACAAGCAGAAGAACGGCATCAAGGTGAACTTCAAGATCCGCCACAACATC
GAGGACGGCAGCGTGCAGCTCGCCGACCACTACCAGCAGAACACCCCCATCGGCGACGGCCCCGTGCTGC
TGCCCGACAACCACTACCTGAGCACCCAGTCCGCCCTGAGCAAAGACCCCAACGAGAAGCGCGATCACAT
GGTCCTGCTGGAGTTCGTGACCGCCGCCGGGATCACTCTCGGCATGGACGAGCTGTACAAGTAAGATATC
GAATTCCGAAGTTCCTATTCTCTAGAAAGTATAGGAACTTCAGGTCTGAAGAGGAGTTTACGTCCAGCCA
AGCTAGCTTGGCTGCAGGTCGTCGAAATTCTACCGGGTAGGGGAGGCGCTTTTCCCAAGGCAGTCTGGAG
CATGCGCTTTAGCAGCCCCGCTGGGCACTTGGCGCTACACAAGTGGCCTCTGGCCTCGCACACATTCCAC
ATCCACCGGTAGGCGCCAACCGGCTCCGTTCTTTGGTGGCCCCTTCGCGCCACCTTCTACTCCTCCCCTA
GTCAGGAAGTTCCCCCCCGCCCCGCAGCTCGCGTCGTGCAGGACGTGACAAATGGAAGTAGCACGTCTCA
CTAGTCTCGTGCAGATGGACAGCACCGCTGAGCAATGGAAGCGGGTAGGCCTTTGGGGCAGCGGCCAATA
GCAGCTTTGCTCCTTCGCTTTCTGGGCTCAGAGGCTGGGAAGGGGTGGGTCCGGGGGCGGGCTCAGGGGC
GGGCTCAGGGGCGGGGCGGGCGCCCGAAGGTCCTCCGGAGGCCCGGCATTCTGCACGCTTCAAAAGCGCA
CGTCTGCCGCGCTGTTCTCCTCTTCCTCATCTCCGGGCCTTTCGACCTGCAGCCTGTTGACAATTAATCA
TCGGCATAGTATATCGGCATAGTATAATACGACAAGGTGAGGAACTAAACCATGACCGAGTACAAGCCCA
CGGTGCGCCTCGCCACCCGCGACGACGTCCCCAGGGCCGTACGCACCCTCGCCGCCGCGTTCGCCGACTA
CCCCGCCACGCGCCACACCGTCGATCCGGACCGCCACATCGAGCGGGTCACCGAGCTGCAAGAACTCTTC
CTCACGCGCGTCGGGCTCGACATCGGCAAGGTGTGGGTCGCGGACGACGGCGCCGCGGTGGCGGTCTGGA
CCACGCCGGAGAGCGTCGAAGCGGGGGCGGTGTTCGCCGAGATCGGCCCGCGCATGGCCGAGTTGAGCGG
TTCCCGGCTGGCCGCGCAGCAACAGATGGAAGGCCTCCTGGCGCCGCACCGGCCCAAGGAGCCCGCGTGG
TTCCTGGCCACCGTCGGCGTCTCGCCCGACCACCAGGGCAAGGGTCTGGGCAGCGCCGTCGTGCTCCCCG
GAGTGGAGGCGGCCGAGCGCGCCGGGGTGCCCGCCTTCCTGGAGACCTCCGCGCCCCGCAACCTCCCCTT
CTACGAGCGGCTCGGCTTCACCGTCACCGCCGACGTCGAGGTGCCCGAAGGACCGCGCACCTGGTGCATG
ACCCGCAAGCCCGGTGCCTGAGGGGATCAATTCTCTAGAGCTCGCTGATCAGCCTCGACTGTGCCTTCTA
GTTGCCAGCCATCTGTTGTTTGCCCCTCCCCCGTGCCTTCCTTGACCCTGGAAGGTGCCACTCCCACTGT
CCTTTCCTAATAAAATGAGGAAATTGCATCGCATTGTCTGAGTAGGTGTCATTCTATTCTGGGGGGTGGG
GTGGGGCAGGACAGCAAGGGGGAGGATTGGGAAGACAATAGCAGGCATGCTGGGGATGCGGTGGGCTCTA
TGGCTTCTGAGGCGGAAAGAACCAGCTGGGGCTCGACTAGAGCTTGCGGAACCCTTCGAAGTTCCTATTC
TCTAGAAAGTATAGGAACTTCATCAGTCAGGTACATAATGGATCCTGATGCTGGGGCCTTGCTCGGCACC
AGGACTATTGGGCTGTGTTTAAACGGCCCAAATCTTAATTTTTCTCTTTTTTTTCTTTGGCTTTGGGAAC
GGCATAATTTTACACCATTTTACCAAACATACTGAGAACGAAAACTTCAAGGATGATGTTAGAAAAATGT
GATTTAACTAGAACTTGTTTGATGTTAGCAAATCATGGAATGTTCTAAGTCTCTGAGGGTTTACTGTGAA
GTGTTGAGGACAGTGTTGATGCCTAACTAGTTTTCTTAGATGGAAACAGAGACATTGAGCCCTCTCTCTT
GATCGTAAACCACTCCAGAACGGCCACGGGTTTCCCAGAGTTCTATGGTCTTCCCAAGAGAATTTTTAAT
TGTAAATGCAGACTTGGGAAGGACTTGGACTTTTAACCTGGTTTTGCTTTTGCTTTTCCTGACTCCCTTT
GCTCAGAGTCAGTTGCACACCAGTAGGATGGCATGCTACGATCAGTTTCTGTCCTGAAAGCTTTGCCTCT
TTCTTGGCAAAGTTTCTGGTATGGTCAAGCTTGTAAATAACCTTTTTTACATTTTAATCTTTTCCATTAA
TTAAGAGGTTGAAAAGAAGTACAGTGTAAGAAAACCCAGCATTTTAATTATTTGCAAATTAAGGTGCCAC
AGACACAGACTTAGTGGTATGTAAATGTTGACTCGGATCACAATCATGTAGCAGAGGGCACTGGGCCTGT
TGCCTGCCAGTCATGGACACCCATGTGAAAAATCCTGATTTCCAGCTCATGGAGCCAGCGTTTGAACCTT
GAACAAATAAATTTCATTTATGATTTTCTCATCAACATTTTCTTTGCTCTGTTTGTAGCTGAATGTTACA
TTTTTTTAAAAATCTCTGTTCAAGCCAGAAGAGTTGATTATGAGTGGCCACAGCAACCCTGGCAAGCTGG
GCCAAAAAAGGATCCACTAGTTCTAGAGCGGCCGCCACCGCGGTGGAGCTCCAGCTTTTGTTCCCTTTAG
TGAGGGTTAATTTCGAGCTTGGCGTAATCATGGTCATAGCTGTTTCCTGTGTGAAATTGTTATCCGCTCA
CAATTCCACACAACATACGAGCCGGAAGCATAAAGTGTAAAGCCTGGGGTGCCTAATGAGTGAGCTAACT
CACATTAATTGCGTTGCGCTCACTGCCCGCTTTCCAGTCGGGAAACCTGTCGTGCCAGCTGCATTAATGA
ATCGGCCAACGCGCGGGGAGAGGCGGTTTGCGTATTGGGCGCTCTTCCGCTTCCTCGCTCACTGACTCGC
TGCGCTCGGTCGTTCGGCTGCGGCGAGCGGTATCAGCTCACTCAAAGGCGGTAATACGGTTATCCACAGA
ATCAGGGGATAACGCAGGAAAGAACATGTGAGCAAAAGGCCAGCAAAAGGCCAGGAACCGTAAAAAGGCC
GCGTTGCTGGCGTTTTTCCATAGGCTCCGCCCCCCTGACGAGCATCACAAAAATCGACGCTCAAGTCAGA
GGTGGCGAAACCCGACAGGACTATAAAGATACCAGGCGTTTCCCCCTGGAAGCTCCCTCGTGCGCTCTCC
TGTTCCGACCCTGCCGCTTACCGGATACCTGTCCGCCTTTCTCCCTTCGGGAAGCGTGGCGCTTTCTCAT
AGCTCACGCTGTAGGTATCTCAGTTCGGTGTAGGTCGTTCGCTCCAAGCTGGGCTGTGTGCACGAACCCC
CCGTTCAGCCCGACCGCTGCGCCTTATCCGGTAACTATCGTCTTGAGTCCAACCCGGTAAGACACGACTT
ATCGCCACTGGCAGCAGCCACTGGTAACAGGATTAGCAGAGCGAGGTATGTAGGCGGTGCTACAGAGTTC
TTGAAGTGGTGGCCTAACTACGGCTACACTAGAAGAACAGTATTTGGTATCTGCGCTCTGCTGAAGCCAG
TTACCTTCGGAAAAAGAGTTGGTAGCTCTTGATCCGGCAAACAAACCACCGCTGGTAGCGGTGGTTTTTT
TGTTTGCAAGCAGCAGATTACGCGCAGAAAAAAAGGATCTCAAGAAGATCCTTTGATCTTTTCTACGGGG
TCTGACGCTCAGTGGAACGAAAACTCACGTTAAGGGATTTTGGTCATGAGATTATCAAAAAGGATCTTCA
CCTAGATCCTTTTAAATTAAAAATGAAGTTTTAAATCAATCTAAAGTATATATGAGTAAACTTGGTCTGA
CAGTTACCAATGCTTAATCAGTGAGGCACCTATCTCAGCGATCTGTCTATTTCGTTCATCCATAGTTGCC
TGACTCCCCGTCGTGTAGATAACTACGATACGGGAGGGCTTACCATCTGGCCCCAGTGCTGCAATGATAC
CGCGAGACCCACGCTCACCGGCTCCAGATTTATCAGCAATAAACCAGCCAGCCGGAAGGGCCGAGCGCAG
AAGTGGTCCTGCAACTTTATCCGCCTCCATCCAGTCTATTAATTGTTGCCGGGAAGCTAGAGTAAGTAGT
TCGCCAGTTAATAGTTTGCGCAACGTTGTTGCCATTGCTACAGGCATCGTGGTGTCACGCTCGTCGTTTG
GTATGGCTTCATTCAGCTCCGGTTCCCAACGATCAAGGCGAGTTACATGATCCCCCATGTTGTGCAAAAA
AGCGGTTAGCTCCTTCGGTCCTCCGATCGTTGTCAGAAGTAAGTTGGCCGCAGTGTTATCACTCATGGTT
ATGGCAGCACTGCATAATTCTCTTACTGTCATGCCATCCGTAAGATGCTTTTCTGTGACTGGTGAGTACT
CAACCAAGTCATTCTGAGAATAGTGTATGCGGCGACCGAGTTGCTCTTGCCCGGCGTCAATACGGGATAA
TACCGCGCCACATAGCAGAACTTTAAAAGTGCTCATCATTGGAAAACGTTCTTCGGGGCGAAAACTCTCA
AGGATCTTACCGCTGTTGAGATCCAGTTCGATGTAACCCACTCGTGCACCCAACTGATCTTCAGCATCTT
TTACTTTCACCAGCGTTTCTGGGTGAGCAAAAACAGGAAGGCAAAATGCCGCAAAAAAGGGAATAAGGGC
GACACGGAAATGTTGAATACTCATACTCTTCCTTTTTCAATATTATTGAAGCATTTATCAGGGTTATTGT
CTCATGAGCGGATACATATTTGAATGTATTTAGAAAAATAAACAAATAGGGGTTCCGCGCACATTTCCCC
GAAAAGTGCCACCTAAATTGTAAGCGTTAATATTTTGTTAAAATTCGCGTTAAATTTTTGTTAAATCAGC
TCATTTTTTAACCAATAGGCCGAAATCGGCAAAATCCCTTATAAATCAAAAGAATAGACCGAGATAGGGT
[37 nt withheld, positions 6861-6897]
AAAGAACGTGGACTCCAACGTCAAAGG
[49 nt withheld, positions 6925-6973]
T
[91 nt withheld, positions 6975-7065]
G
[124 nt withheld, positions 7067-7190]
CCCATTCGCCATTCAGGCTGCGCAACTGTTGGGAAGGGCGATCGGTGCGGGCCTCTTCGCTATTACGCCA
GCTGGCGAAAGGGGGATGTGCTGCAAGGCGATTAAGTTGGGTAACGCCAGGGTTTTCCCAGTCACGACGT
TGTAAAACGACGGCCAGTGAATTG
